Addgene plasmid #207784: qTAG-C-miRFP670nano3-Blast-H3C2
Purpose: Donor template for miRFP670nano3-2A-Blast insertion into the C-terminus of the H3C2 locus for nuclei visualization. To be co-transfected with sgRNA plasmid px330-PITCh-H3C2 Addgene #207780
Depositing lab: Laurence Pelletier. Publication: qTAG: an adaptable plasmid scaffold for CRISPR-based endogenous tagging. Philip R, Sharma A, Matellan L, Erpf AC, Hsu WH, Tkach JM, Wyatt HDM, Pelletier L. EMBO J. 2024 Dec 12. doi: 10.1038/s44318-024-00337-5. PubMed 39668248.
Backbone
  Vector backbone: pUC19
  Backbone manufacturer: Invitrogen
  Backbone size w/o insert (bp): 2686
  Vector type: Mammalian Expression, CRISPR ; Donor Template
  Selectable markers: Blasticidin
Growth in bacteria
  Bacterial resistance: Ampicillin, 100 μg/mL
  Growth temperature: 37°C
  Growth strain: DH5alpha
  Copy number: High Copy
Gene/Insert
  Gene/Insert name: H3C2 Homology Arms flanking a miRFP670nano3-Blast Cassette (alt name: H3C2)
  Species: H. sapiens (human)
  Insert size (bp): 2229
  Entrez Gene: H3C2 (a.k.a. H3/l, H3C1, H3C10, H3C11, H3C12, H3C3, H3C4, H3C6, H3C7, H3C8, H3FL, HIST1H3B)
  Cloning method: Unknown
  Sequencing primers: 5′ CTGCAAGGCGATTAAGTTGGGTAAC; 3′ GGCTCGTATGTTGTGTGGAATTGT
Terms and licenses: Academic/Nonprofit Terms; Industry Terms: Not Available to Industry
Depositor comments: To be co-transfected with sgRNA plasmid px330-PITCh-H3C2 https://www.addgene.org/207780 . Please visit https://www.biorxiv.org/content/10.1101/2023.11.01.565029v3 for bioRxiv preprint.
How to cite: qTAG-C-miRFP670nano3-Blast-H3C2 was a gift from Laurence Pelletier (Addgene plasmid # 207784 ; http://n2t.net/addgene:207784 ; RRID:Addgene_207784)
