[The description below was written by a language model from this plasmid's Addgene catalogue record and pLannotate feature annotations shown in this document.]
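Description:
qTAG-C-miRFP670nano3-Blast-H3C2 is a CRISPR knock-in donor template built on a pUC19 backbone, designed to tag the C-terminus of the endogenous human histone H3 gene H3C2 so that nuclei can be visualized. It is propagated in E. coli as a high-copy plasmid through the ColE1/pUC-type origin and selected with ampicillin via the β-lactamase gene and its promoter. Remnants of the pUC19 lacZα region (lac promoter, operator, CAP site) flank the insert. The plasmid carries no annotated mammalian promoter. Expression of the cassette instead depends on in-frame integration at the H3C2 locus.

The roughly 2.2 kb insert consists of H3C2 homology arms around a tagging cassette. The upstream arm is annotated as a histone H3.1 coding sequence (matched by the annotation tool to the highly conserved bovine protein, though the record gives the species as human). The downstream arm includes the histone 3′ UTR stem-loop characteristic of replication-dependent histone transcripts. Between them lies the near-infrared fluorescent protein miRFP670nano3 (annotated as its parent miRFP670nano, a biliverdin-dependent protein), followed by a blasticidin S deaminase gene. According to the stated purpose the two are linked by a 2A peptide, although the feature table does not annotate it. This arrangement lets the histone fusion and the resistance marker be produced from one endogenous transcript. The blasticidin gene is flanked by lox71 and lox66 sites, which should allow Cre-mediated excision of the selection marker after edited cells are enriched. The donor is meant to be co-transfected into mammalian cells with the companion px330-PITCh-H3C2 sgRNA plasmid, with integrants selected on blasticidin.
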