Features (pLannotate 1.2.2; 16 found; start..end, strand, type, name):
    137..236     +  misc_feature   bom (fragment): basis of mobility region from pBR322
    242..399     -  CDS            lacZα (fragment): LacZα fragment of β-galactosidase; lacZ fragment
    543..950     +  CDS            H31_BOVIN (sequence withheld): Experimental evidence at protein level: Swiss-Prot protein existence level 1. Core component of nucleosome. Nucleosomes wrap and compact DNA into chromatin, limiting DNA accessibility to the cellular machineries which require DNA as a template. Histones thereby play a central role in transcription regulation, DNA repair, DNA replication and chromosomal stability. DNA accessibility is regulated via a complex set of post-translational modifications of histones, also called histone code, and nucleosome remodeling. From Bos taurus (Bovine).
    993..1433    +  CDS            miRFP670nano: miRFP670nano is a basic (constitutively fluorescent) near ir fluorescent protein published in 2019, derived from Nostoc punctiforme. It has very low acid sensitivity. It requires the cofactor biliverdin for fluorescence.
   1512..1545    +  protein_bind   lox71: Left element (LE) mutant of loxP (Araki et al., 2010). Cre-mediated recombination occurs in the 8-bp core sequence (GCATACAT). Cre recombinase
   1620..2015    +  CDS            BSD: blasticidin S deaminase; Aspergillus terreus BSD; confers resistance to blasticidin
   2022..2055    +  protein_bind   lox66: Right element (RE) mutant of loxP (Araki et al., 2010). Cre-mediated recombination occurs in the 8-bp core sequence (GCATACAT). Cre recombinase
   2116..2160    +  ncRNA          Histone3: Accession: RF00032 - Histone 3' UTR stem-loop
   2673..2689    -  protein_bind   lac operator: The lac repressor binds to the lac operator to inhibit transcription in E. coli. This inhibition can be relieved by adding lactose or isopropyl-β-D-thiogalactopyranoside (IPTG). lac repressor encoded by lacI
   2697..2727    -  promoter       lac promoter: promoter for the E. coli lac operon
   2742..2763    -  protein_bind   CAP binding site: CAP binding activates transcription in the presence of cAMP. E. coli catabolite activator protein
   2776..2868    -  CDS            lacI (fragment): lac repressor; lacI; The lac repressor binds to the lac operator to inhibit transcription in E. coli. This inhibition can be relieved by adding lactose or isopropyl-β-D-thiogalactopyranoside (IPTG).
   3051..3639    -  rep_origin     ori: high-copy-number ColE1/pMB1/pBR322/pUC origin of replication
   3810..4670    -  CDS            AmpR: β-lactamase; bla; confers resistance to ampicillin, carbenicillin, and related antibiotics
   4671..4775    -  promoter       AmpR promoter: bla
   4870..35      +  CDS            rop (fragment) (across the origin): Rop protein, which maintains plasmids at low copy number; rop
>Addgene plasmid #207784 | qTAG-C-miRFP670nano3-Blast-H3C2 | addgene full sequence | sequence record 416184 | Addgene NGS Result
TCGCGCGTTTCGGTGATGACGGTGAAAACCTCTGACACATGCAGCTCCCGGAGACGGTCACAGCTTGTCT
GTAAGCGGATGCCGGGAGCAGACAAGCCCGTCAGGGCGCGTCAGCGGGTGTTGGCGGGTGTCGGGGCTGG
CTTAACTATGCGGCATCAGAGCAGATTGTACTGAGAGTGCACCATATGCGGTGTGAAATACCGCACAGAT
GCGTAAGGAGAAAATACCGCATCAGGCGCCATTCGCCATTCAGGCTGCGCAACTGTTGGGAAGGGCGATC
GGTGCGGGCCTCTTCGCTATTACGCCAGCTGGCGAAAGGGGGATGTGCTGCAAGGCGATTAAGTTGGGTA
ACGCCAGGGTTTTCCCAGTCACGACGTTGTAAAACGACGGCCAGTGAATTCGATGGACCAATCCAAGAAG
GGCGCGGGGATTTTTGAATTTTCTTGGGTCCAATAGTTGGTGGTCTGACTCTATAAAAGAAGAGTAGCTC
TTTCCTTTCCTCCACAGACGTCTCTGCAGGCAAGCTTTTCTGTGGTTTTGCC
[408 nt withheld, positions 543-950]
GGAGGAAGCGGAGGATCTGGCGGTACCGGTGGAGGCGGATCTATGGCAAACCTGGACAAGATGCTGAACA
CCACCGTGACCGAGGTGCGCAAGTTCCTGCAAGCAGACAGAGTGTGCGTGTTCAAGTTCGAGGAAGATTA
CTCCGGCACCGTCAGCCACGAAGCCGTGGACGACAGATGGATTAGCATCCTGAAAACCCAGGTGCAGGAC
AGATACTTCATGGAAACCAGAGGCGAGGAATACGTCCACGGCAGATACCAGGCCATCGCCGACATCTACA
CAGCCAATCTGGTCGAGTGCTACAGAGACCTGCTGATCGAGTTTCAGGTGCGGGCCATTCTGGCTGTCCC
CATCCTGCAAGGCAAGAAGCTGTGGGGCCTGCTGGTGGCCCACCAACTGGCCGGCCCTCGGGAGTGGCAG
ACCTGGGAAATCGACTTCCTGAAACAGCAAGCCGTGGTGATGGGCATCGCCATCCAGCAGAGCGGAGGTG
GCGGTTCCGGCAAGCCCATCCCCAACCCCCTGCTGGGCCTGGACAGCACCGGAGGTGGCGGATCAACGCG
TTACCGTTCGTATAGCATACATTATACGAAGTTATCTGGATCCGGAGCTACTAACTTCAGCCTGCTGAAG
CAGGCCGGAGACGTGGAGGAGAACCCTGGACCTTCTAGAATGGCCAAGCCTTTGTCTCAAGAAGAATCCA
CCCTCATTGAAAGAGCAACGGCTACAATCAACAGCATCCCCATCTCTGAAGACTACAGCGTCGCCAGCGC
AGCTCTCTCTAGCGACGGCCGCATCTTCACTGGTGTCAATGTATATCATTTTACTGGGGGACCTTGTGCA
GAACTCGTGGTGCTGGGCACTGCTGCTGCTGCGGCAGCTGGCAACCTGACTTGTATCGTCGCGATCGGAA
ATGAGAACAGGGGCATCTTGAGCCCCTGCGGACGGTGCCGACAGGTGCTTCTCGATCTGCATCCTGGGAT
CAAAGCCATAGTGAAGGACAGTGATGGACAGCCGACGGCAGTTGGGATTCGTGAATTGCTGCCCTCTGGT
TATGTGTGGGAGGGCCCCGGGATAACTTCGTATAGCATACATTATACGAACGGTAGCCTCGAGACCGGTA
AGAGCAAGTGATAAATGTAAAGTCACTTTTTCATCAGTCTTAAAACCCAAAGTCTCTTTTCAGAGCCACC
CACTTATTCCAACGAAAGTAGCTGTGATAATTTTTTGTTGTCTTAACAGAACAAATTTCTAAGGACCCCC
CCGGAAAGCATTAGACTATGGTCTTAAAGTTGATTAACAGAAATAACGGTTTGGTCAGTCTTGCAGTGTA
GGTTATTTCTGACCTTATTAAGGTGCTATTTGGAGAGAAGCTGTGTAAGTCCACTATCATTCAGGCCTCT
AGCTTGCTATGATTAGCATTTGTTTAAACAACTTTGTAAGAGTAAGGGAAAAATCTGGTAAGTAGTTAAC
TGGCGCTTACTAGGCATTTTTGCAAAGCTTTGAAAAGATTAGAAAATTGTGTCTTGCGAGTTCCAGTGTC
TTCCTCAAAATGCTTAGGAAGATTTTCTCAGCTCAATACATAGTCCCCTAGGTTTTCTCATATATTATAT
CTATATCTACATATATATCTACTGTTAAATTCATTTGGCTGTTAACATTAACCTGAAATTTATTCTGGTG
AAGCTTGGCGTAATCATGGTCATAGCTGTTTCCTGTGTGAAATTGTTATCCGCTCACAATTCCACACAAC
ATACGAGCCGGAAGCATAAAGTGTAAAGCCTGGGGTGCCTAATGAGTGAGCTAACTCACATTAATTGCGT
TGCGCTCACTGCCCGCTTTCCAGTCGGGAAACCTGTCGTGCCAGCTGCATTAATGAATCGGCCAACGCGC
GGGGAGAGGCGGTTTGCGTATTGGGCGCTCTTCCGCTTCCTCGCTCACTGACTCGCTGCGCTCGGTCGTT
CGGCTGCGGCGAGCGGTATCAGCTCACTCAAAGGCGGTAATACGGTTATCCACAGAATCAGGGGATAACG
CAGGAAAGAACATGTGAGCAAAAGGCCAGCAAAAGGCCAGGAACCGTAAAAAGGCCGCGTTGCTGGCGTT
TTTCCATAGGCTCCGCCCCCCTGACGAGCATCACAAAAATCGACGCTCAAGTCAGAGGTGGCGAAACCCG
ACAGGACTATAAAGATACCAGGCGTTTCCCCCTGGAAGCTCCCTCGTGCGCTCTCCTGTTCCGACCCTGC
CGCTTACCGGATACCTGTCCGCCTTTCTCCCTTCGGGAAGCGTGGCGCTTTCTCATAGCTCACGCTGTAG
GTATCTCAGTTCGGTGTAGGTCGTTCGCTCCAAGCTGGGCTGTGTGCACGAACCCCCCGTTCAGCCCGAC
CGCTGCGCCTTATCCGGTAACTATCGTCTTGAGTCCAACCCGGTAAGACACGACTTATCGCCACTGGCAG
CAGCCACTGGTAACAGGATTAGCAGAGCGAGGTATGTAGGCGGTGCTACAGAGTTCTTGAAGTGGTGGCC
TAACTACGGCTACACTAGAAGAACAGTATTTGGTATCTGCGCTCTGCTGAAGCCAGTTACCTTCGGAAAA
AGAGTTGGTAGCTCTTGATCCGGCAAACAAACCACCGCTGGTAGCGGTGGTTTTTTTGTTTGCAAGCAGC
AGATTACGCGCAGAAAAAAAGGATCTCAAGAAGATCCTTTGATCTTTTCTACGGGGTCTGACGCTCAGTG
GAACGAAAACTCACGTTAAGGGATTTTGGTCATGAGATTATCAAAAAGGATCTTCACCTAGATCCTTTTA
AATTAAAAATGAAGTTTTAAATCAATCTAAAGTATATATGAGTAAACTTGGTCTGACAGTTACCAATGCT
TAATCAGTGAGGCACCTATCTCAGCGATCTGTCTATTTCGTTCATCCATAGTTGCCTGACTCCCCGTCGT
GTAGATAACTACGATACGGGAGGGCTTACCATCTGGCCCCAGTGCTGCAATGATACCGCGAGACCCACGC
TCACCGGCTCCAGATTTATCAGCAATAAACCAGCCAGCCGGAAGGGCCGAGCGCAGAAGTGGTCCTGCAA
CTTTATCCGCCTCCATCCAGTCTATTAATTGTTGCCGGGAAGCTAGAGTAAGTAGTTCGCCAGTTAATAG
TTTGCGCAACGTTGTTGCCATTGCTACAGGCATCGTGGTGTCACGCTCGTCGTTTGGTATGGCTTCATTC
AGCTCCGGTTCCCAACGATCAAGGCGAGTTACATGATCCCCCATGTTGTGCAAAAAAGCGGTTAGCTCCT
TCGGTCCTCCGATCGTTGTCAGAAGTAAGTTGGCCGCAGTGTTATCACTCATGGTTATGGCAGCACTGCA
TAATTCTCTTACTGTCATGCCATCCGTAAGATGCTTTTCTGTGACTGGTGAGTACTCAACCAAGTCATTC
TGAGAATAGTGTATGCGGCGACCGAGTTGCTCTTGCCCGGCGTCAATACGGGATAATACCGCGCCACATA
GCAGAACTTTAAAAGTGCTCATCATTGGAAAACGTTCTTCGGGGCGAAAACTCTCAAGGATCTTACCGCT
GTTGAGATCCAGTTCGATGTAACCCACTCGTGCACCCAACTGATCTTCAGCATCTTTTACTTTCACCAGC
GTTTCTGGGTGAGCAAAAACAGGAAGGCAAAATGCCGCAAAAAAGGGAATAAGGGCGACACGGAAATGTT
GAATACTCATACTCTTCCTTTTTCAATATTATTGAAGCATTTATCAGGGTTATTGTCTCATGAGCGGATA
CATATTTGAATGTATTTAGAAAAATAAACAAATAGGGGTTCCGCGCACATTTCCCCGAAAAGTGCCACCT
GACGTCTAAGAAACCATTATTATCATGACATTAACCTATAAAAATAGGCGTATCACGAGGCCCTTTCGTC
